Addgene plasmid #146177: pRSFDuetG-HsDCP1a_1-135 (MCSII)_E
Purpose: Bacterial Expression of HsDCP1a_1-135
Depositing lab: Elisa Izaurralde. Depositing organization: Max Planck Institute for Developmental Biology.
Backbone
  Vector backbone: Unknown
  Vector type: Bacterial Expression
Growth in bacteria
  Bacterial resistance: Kanamycin, 50 μg/mL
  Growth temperature: 37°C
  Growth strain: DH5alpha
  Copy number: Low Copy
Gene/Insert
  Gene/Insert name: HsDCP1a_1-135
  Species: H. sapiens (human)
  Entrez Gene: DCP1A (a.k.a. HSA275986, Nbla00360, SMAD4IP1, SMIF)
  Cloning method: Unknown
Terms and licenses: Academic/Nonprofit Terms; Industry Terms: Not Available to Industry
Depositor comments: modified vector based on RSFDuet-1 from Novagen Plasmids from this collection were made available to the research community and donated after the lab closed. Please note that the sequence provided by the depositing laboratory may be theoretical/predicted or based on Sanger sequencing results. There may be discrepancies between sequencing results obtained by Addgene and the depositor sequence. If an Addgene verified sequence is not available, please contact before placing your order to request that our lab fully sequence the plasmid.
How to cite: pRSFDuetG-HsDCP1a_1-135 (MCSII)_E was a gift from Elisa Izaurralde (Addgene plasmid # 146177 ; http://n2t.net/addgene:146177 ; RRID:Addgene_146177)
