[The description below was written by a language model from this plasmid's Addgene catalogue record and pLannotate feature annotations shown in this document.]
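Description:
pRSFDuetG-HsDCP1a_1-135 (MCSII)_E is a 4,921-nt bacterial expression plasmid built on a modified version of the Novagen RSFDuet-1 co-expression vector. It replicates in E. coli from the RSF1030 origin, which is compatible with other common origins, so the plasmid can be maintained alongside additional expression plasmids. It is selected with kanamycin through an aph(3')-Ia (KanR) gene. A lacI gene with its own promoter supplies the lac repressor. The short fragments annotated as TcR and a partial AmpR promoter appear to be backbone remnants rather than functional markers.

As in other Duet vectors, there are two T7 promoter/lac operator units. The first, which spans the sequence origin, is followed by a T7 gene 10 ribosome binding site but has no annotated coding sequence, so the first cloning site appears to be empty. The second unit (MCSII) drives an open reading frame beginning with Schistosoma japonicum glutathione S-transferase, presumably the "G" modification in the vector name. This is followed by a fragment of human DCP1A covering residues 1–135, the N-terminal part of this mRNA decapping factor involved in mRNA turnover and nonsense-mediated decay. A partial S-tag sequence and a T7 terminator lie downstream of the insert. The record does not say whether the S-tag is translated in frame, nor whether a protease site separates GST from DCP1A.

Expression requires a host that supplies T7 RNA polymerase and is induced with IPTG. The construct is intended for producing GST-tagged DCP1a N-terminal domain, for example for affinity purification. The free first site and compatible origin would also suit co-expression with binding partners, although the record states only bacterial expression as the purpose.
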