Features (pLannotate 1.2.2; 19 found; start..end, strand, type, name):
      3..27      +  protein_bind   lac operator: The lac repressor binds to the lac operator to inhibit transcription in E. coli. This inhibition can be relieved by adding lactose or isopropyl-β-D-thiogalactopyranoside (IPTG). lac repressor encoded by lacI
     42..64      +  RBS            RBS: efficient ribosome binding site from bacteriophage T7 gene 10 (Olins and Rangwala, 1989)
    244..262     +  promoter       T7 promoter: promoter for bacteriophage T7 RNA polymerase
    263..287     +  protein_bind   lac operator: The lac repressor binds to the lac operator to inhibit transcription in E. coli. This inhibition can be relieved by adding lactose or isopropyl-β-D-thiogalactopyranoside (IPTG). lac repressor encoded by lacI
    333..986     +  CDS            GST26_SCHJA: Experimental evidence at protein level: Swiss-Prot protein existence level 1. GST isoenzymes appear to play a central role in the parasite detoxification system. Other functions are also suspected including a role in increasing the solubility of haematin in the parasite gut. From Schistosoma japonicum (Blood fluke).
   1032..1436    +  CDS            DCP1A (fragment): DCP1A_HUMAN - Also known as SMIF. Experimental evidence at protein level: Swiss-Prot protein existence level 1. Necessary for the degradation of mRNAs, both in normal mRNA turnover and in nonsense-mediated mRNA decay. Removes the 7-methyl guanine cap structure from mRNA molecules, yielding a 5'-phosphorylated mRNA fragment and 7m-GDP. Contributes to the transactivation of target genes after stimulation by TGFB1. From Homo sapiens (Human).
   1458..1499    +  CDS            S-Tag (fragment): affinity and epitope tag derived from pancreatic ribonuclease A
   1529..1546    +  CDS            SET1 (fragment): solubility-enhancement tag derived from T7 phage gene 10B
   1554..1601    +  terminator     T7 terminator: transcription terminator for bacteriophage T7 RNA polymerase
   1765..1822    +  promoter       AmpR promoter (fragment): bla
   1831..2646    -  CDS            KanR: aminoglycoside phosphotransferase; aph(3')-Ia; confers resistance to kanamycin in bacteria or G418 (Geneticin®) in eukaryotes
   2647..2738    -  promoter       AmpR promoter: bla
   2754..3503    -  rep_origin     RSF ori: Plasmids containing the RSF 1030 origin of replication can be propagated in E. coli cells that contain additional plasmids with compatible origins.
   3586..3650    -  CDS            TcR (fragment): tetracycline efflux protein; tet; confers resistance to tetracycline
   3665..3686    -  protein_bind   CAP binding site: CAP binding activates transcription in the presence of cAMP. E. coli catabolite activator protein
   3699..4781    -  CDS            lacI: lac repressor; lacI; The lac repressor binds to the lac operator to inhibit transcription in E. coli. This inhibition can be relieved by adding lactose or isopropyl-β-D-thiogalactopyranoside (IPTG).
   4782..4859    -  promoter       lacI promoter: lacI
   4867..4902    -  CDS            TcR (fragment): tetracycline efflux protein; tet; confers resistance to tetracycline
   4905..2       +  promoter       T7 promoter (across the origin): promoter for bacteriophage T7 RNA polymerase
>Addgene plasmid #146177 | pRSFDuetG-HsDCP1a_1-135 (MCSII)_E | depositor full sequence | sequence record 288622 | Full Sequence
GGGGAATTGTGAGCGGATAACAATTCCCCTGTAGAAATAATTTTGTTTAACTTTAATAAGGAGATATACC
ATGGGCAGCAGCCATCACCATCATCACCACAGCGCGGGTCTGGAAGTTCTGTTCCAGGGGCCCCAGGATC
CGAATTCGAGCTCGGCGCGCCTGCAGGTCGACAAGCTTGCGGCCGCATAATGCTTAAGTCGAACAGAAAG
TAATCGTATTGTACACGGCCGCATAATCGAAATTAATACGACTCACTATAGGGGAATTGTGAGCGGATAA
CAATTCCCCATCTTAGTATATTAGTTAAGTATAAGAAGGAGATATACATAATATGTCCCCTATACTAGGT
TATTGGAAAATTAAGGGCCTTGTGCAACCCACTCGACTTCTTTTGGAATATCTTGAAGAAAAATATGAAG
AGCATTTGTATGAGCGCGATGAAGGTGATAAATGGCGAAACAAAAAGTTTGAATTGGGTTTGGAGTTTCC
CAATCTTCCTTATTATATTGATGGTGATGTTAAATTAACACAGTCTATGGCCATCATACGTTATATAGCT
GACAAGCACAACATGTTGGGTGGTTGTCCAAAAGAGCGTGCAGAGATTTCAATGCTTGAAGGAGCGGTTT
TGGATATTAGATACGGTGTTTCGAGAATTGCATATAGTAAAGACTTTGAAACTCTCAAAGTTGATTTTCT
TAGCAAGCTACCTGAAATGCTGAAAATGTTCGAAGATCGTTTATGTCATAAAACATATTTAAATGGTGAT
CATGTAACCCATCCTGACTTCATGTTGTATGACGCTCTTGATGTTGTTTTATACATGGACCCAATGTGCC
TGGATGCGTTCCCAAAATTAGTTTGTTTTAAAAAACGTATTGAAGCTATCCCACAAATTGATAAGTACTT
GAAATCCAGCAAGTATATAGCATGGCCTTTGCAGGGCTGGCAAGCCACGTTTGGTGGTGGCGACCATCCT
CCAAAATCGGATCTGGAAGTTCTGTTCCAGGGGCCCCATATGGCAGATCTCATGGAGGCGCTGAGTCGAG
CTGGGCAGGAGATGAGCCTAGCGGCCCTGAAGCAACACGACCCCTATATCACCAGCATCGCAGACCTCAC
GGGCCAGGTCGCTCTGTACACCTTCTGCCCCAAGGCCAACCAGTGGGAGAAGACTGATATAGAAGGGACC
TTATTCGTATATCGAAGGTCAGCTTCCCCTTACCATGGTTTTACCATTGTGAATCGACTAAATATGCACA
ATCTAGTTGAACCAGTGAATAAAGATTTGGAATTTCAGCTCCATGAACCATTTCTTCTGTATAGAAATGC
AAGCTTGTCGATATATAGTATCTGGTTTTATGACAAGAATGACTGTCACCGCATAGCAAAACTCATGGCT
GATGTGGTAGAAGAGGAGACACGGCGATCCCAGCAATAGGGTACCCTCGAGTCTGGTAAAGAAACCGCTG
CTGCGAAATTTGAACGCCAGCACATGGACTCGTCTACTAGCGCAGCTTAATTAACCTAGGCTGCTGCCAC
CGCTGAGCAATAACTAGCATAACCCCTTGGGGCCTCTAAACGGGTCTTGAGGGGTTTTTTGCTGAAACCT
CAGGCATTTGAGAAGCACACGGTCACACTGCTTCCGGTAGTCAATAAACCGGTAAACCAGCAATAGACAT
AAGCGGCTATTTAACGACCCTGCCCTGAACCGACGACAAGCTGACGACCGGGTCTCCGCAAGTGGCACTT
TTCGGGGAAATGTGCGCGGAACCCCTATTTGTTTATTTTTCTAAATACATTCAAATATGTATCCGCTCAT
GAATTAATTCTTAGAAAAACTCATCGAGCATCAAATGAAACTGCAATTTATTCATATCAGGATTATCAAT
ACCATATTTTTGAAAAAGCCGTTTCTGTAATGAAGGAGAAAACTCACCGAGGCAGTTCCATAGGATGGCA
AGATCCTGGTATCGGTCTGCGATTCCGACTCGTCCAACATCAATACAACCTATTAATTTCCCCTCGTCAA
AAATAAGGTTATCAAGTGAGAAATCACCATGAGTGACGACTGAATCCGGTGAGAATGGCAAAAGTTTATG
CATTTCTTTCCAGACTTGTTCAACAGGCCAGCCATTACGCTCGTCATCAAAATCACTCGCATCAACCAAA
CCGTTATTCATTCGTGATTGCGCCTGAGCGAGACGAAATACGCGGTCGCTGTTAAAAGGACAATTACAAA
CAGGAATCGAATGCAACCGGCGCAGGAACACTGCCAGCGCATCAACAATATTTTCACCTGAATCAGGATA
TTCTTCTAATACCTGGAATGCTGTTTTCCCGGGGATCGCAGTGGTGAGTAACCATGCATCATCAGGAGTA
CGGATAAAATGCTTGATGGTCGGAAGAGGCATAAATTCCGTCAGCCAGTTTAGTCTGACCATCTCATCTG
TAACATCATTGGCAACGCTACCTTTGCCATGTTTCAGAAACAACTCTGGCGCATCGGGCTTCCCATACAA
TCGATAGATTGTCGCACCTGATTGCCCGACATTATCGCGAGCCCATTTATACCCATATAAATCAGCATCC
ATGTTGGAATTTAATCGCGGCCTAGAGCAAGACGTTTCCCGTTGAATATGGCTCATACTCTTCCTTTTTC
AATATTATTGAAGCATTTATCAGGGTTATTGTCTCATGAGCGGATACATATTTGAATGTATTTAGAAAAA
TAAACAAATAGGCATGCAGCGCTCTTCCGCTTCCTCGCTCACTGACTCGCTACGCTCGGTCGTTCGACTG
CGGCGAGCGGTGTCAGCTCACTCAAAAGCGGTAATACGGTTATCCACAGAATCAGGGGATAAAGCCGGAA
AGAACATGTGAGCAAAAAGCAAAGCACCGGAAGAAGCCAACGCCGCAGGCGTTTTTCCATAGGCTCCGCC
CCCCTGACGAGCATCACAAAAATCGACGCTCAAGCCAGAGGTGGCGAAACCCGACAGGACTATAAAGATA
CCAGGCGTTTCCCCCTGGAAGCTCCCTCGTGCGCTCTCCTGTTCCGACCCTGCCGCTTACCGGATACCTG
TCCGCCTTTCTCCCTTCGGGAAGCGTGGCGCTTTCTCATAGCTCACGCTGTTGGTATCTCAGTTCGGTGT
AGGTCGTTCGCTCCAAGCTGGGCTGTGTGCACGAACCCCCCGTTCAGCCCGACCGCTGCGCCTTATCCGG
TAACTATCGTCTTGAGTCCAACCCGGTAAGACACGACTTATCGCCACTGGCAGCAGCCATTGGTAACTGA
TTTAGAGGACTTTGTCTTGAAGTTATGCACCTGTTAAGGCTAAACTGAAAGAACAGATTTTGGTGAGTGC
GGTCCTCCAACCCACTTACCTTGGTTCAAAGAGTTGGTAGCTCAGCGAACCTTGAGAAAACCACCGTTGG
TAGCGGTGGTTTTTCTTTATTTATGAGATGATGAATCAATCGGTCTATCAAGTCAACGAACAGCTATTCC
GTTACTCTAGATTTCAGTGCAATTTATCTCTTCAAATGTAGCACCTGAAGTCAGCCCCATACGATATAAG
TTGTAATTCTCATGTTAGTCATGCCCCGCGCCCACCGGAAGGAGCTGACTGGGTTGAAGGCTCTCAAGGG
CATCGGTCGAGATCCCGGTGCCTAATGAGTGAGCTAACTTACATTAATTGCGTTGCGCTCACTGCCCGCT
TTCCAGTCGGGAAACCTGTCGTGCCAGCTGCATTAATGAATCGGCCAACGCGCGGGGAGAGGCGGTTTGC
GTATTGGGCGCCAGGGTGGTTTTTCTTTTCACCAGTGAGACGGGCAACAGCTGATTGCCCTTCACCGCCT
GGCCCTGAGAGAGTTGCAGCAAGCGGTCCACGCTGGTTTGCCCCAGCAGGCGAAAATCCTGTTTGATGGT
GGTTAACGGCGGGATATAACATGAGCTGTCTTCGGTATCGTCGTATCCCACTACCGAGATGTCCGCACCA
ACGCGCAGCCCGGACTCGGTAATGGCGCGCATTGCGCCCAGCGCCATCTGATCGTTGGCAACCAGCATCG
CAGTGGGAACGATGCCCTCATTCAGCATTTGCATGGTTTGTTGAAAACCGGACATGGCACTCCAGTCGCC
TTCCCGTTCCGCTATCGGCTGAATTTGATTGCGAGTGAGATATTTATGCCAGCCAGCCAGACGCAGACGC
GCCGAGACAGAACTTAATGGGCCCGCTAACAGCGCGATTTGCTGGTGACCCAATGCGACCAGATGCTCCA
CGCCCAGTCGCGTACCGTCTTCATGGGAGAAAATAATACTGTTGATGGGTGTCTGGTCAGAGACATCAAG
AAATAACGCCGGAACATTAGTGCAGGCAGCTTCCACAGCAATGGCATCCTGGTCATCCAGCGGATAGTTA
ATGATCAGCCCACTGACGCGTTGCGCGAGAAGATTGTGCACCGCCGCTTTACAGGCTTCGACGCCGCTTC
GTTCTACCATCGACACCACCACGCTGGCACCCAGTTGATCGGCGCGAGATTTAATCGCCGCGACAATTTG
CGACGGCGCGTGCAGGGCCAGACTGGAGGTGGCAACGCCAATCAGCAACGACTGTTTGCCCGCCAGTTGT
TGTGCCACGCGGTTGGGAATGTAATTCAGCTCCGCCATCGCCGCTTCCACTTTTTCCCGCGTTTTCGCAG
AAACGTGGCTGGCCTGGTTCACCACGCGGGAAACGGTCTGATAAGAGACACCGGCATACTCTGCGACATC
GTATAACGTTACTGGTTTCACATTCACCACCCTGAATTGACTCTCTTCCGGGCGCTATCATGCCATACCG
CGAAAGGTTTTGCGCCATTCGATGGTGTCCGGGATCTCGACGCTCTCCCTTATGCGACTCCTGCATTAGG
AAATTAATACGACTCACTATA
